Addgene plasmid #207753: qTAG-N-Blast-mScarlet-ACTB
Purpose: Donor template for Blast-2A-mScarlet insertion into the N-terminus of the ACTB locus for actin visualization. To be co-transfected with sgRNA plasmid px330-PITCh-ACTB Addgene #207748
Depositing lab: Laurence Pelletier. Depositing organization: Sinai Health System. Publication: qTAG: an adaptable plasmid scaffold for CRISPR-based endogenous tagging. Philip R, Sharma A, Matellan L, Erpf AC, Hsu WH, Tkach JM, Wyatt HDM, Pelletier L. EMBO J. 2024 Dec 12. doi: 10.1038/s44318-024-00337-5. PubMed 39668248.
Backbone
  Vector backbone: pUC19
  Backbone manufacturer: Invitrogen
  Backbone size w/o insert (bp): 2686
  Vector type: Mammalian Expression, CRISPR ; Donor Template
  Selectable markers: Blasticidin
Growth in bacteria
  Bacterial resistance: Ampicillin, 100 μg/mL
  Growth temperature: 37°C
  Growth strain: DH5alpha
  Copy number: High Copy
Gene/Insert
  Gene/Insert name: ACTB Homology Arms flanking a Blast-mScarlet Cassette (alt name: ACTB)
  Species: H. sapiens (human)
  Insert size (bp): 3147
  Entrez Gene: ACTB (a.k.a. BKRNS, BNS, BRWS1, CSMH, DDS1, PS1TP5BP1, THC8)
  Cloning method: Unknown
  Sequencing primers: 5′ CTGCAAGGCGATTAAGTTGGGTAAC; 3′ GGCTCGTATGTTGTGTGGAATTGT
Terms and licenses: Academic/Nonprofit Terms; Industry Terms: Not Available to Industry
Depositor comments: To be co-transfected with sgRNA plasmid px330-PITCh-ACTB https://www.addgene.org/207748 . Please visit https://www.biorxiv.org/content/10.1101/2023.11.01.565029v3 for bioRxiv preprint.
How to cite: qTAG-N-Blast-mScarlet-ACTB was a gift from Laurence Pelletier (Addgene plasmid # 207753 ; http://n2t.net/addgene:207753 ; RRID:Addgene_207753)
