[The description below was written by a language model from this plasmid's Addgene catalogue record and pLannotate feature annotations shown in this document.]
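Description:
qTAG-N-Blast-mScarlet-ACTB is a CRISPR knock-in donor template built on the pUC19 cloning backbone, intended for transfection into human cells rather than for autonomous expression. In bacteria it is maintained at high copy through the ColE1/pUC-type origin and selected with ampicillin via the β-lactamase gene and its promoter. Remnants of the lacZα region, lac promoter/operator and CAP site flank the insert as leftovers of the pUC19 cloning site.

The payload, recorded as about 3.1 kb, consists of human ACTB homology arms surrounding a promoterless tagging cassette. In the annotated sequence the cassette reads, in order, lox71, the blasticidin S deaminase (BSD) coding sequence, lox66, and mScarlet, followed directly by actin coding fragments. These fragments were matched by the annotation tool to bovine and plant actins because of actin's high conservation, but they correspond to the downstream ACTB homology arm. According to the record, a 2A peptide links the blasticidin marker to mScarlet, although it is not separately annotated. No mammalian promoter is annotated, which fits a design in which in-frame integration at the N-terminus of ACTB places expression under the endogenous promoter, yielding separate BSD protein and an mScarlet–β-actin fusion. Blasticidin resistance then enriches for correctly targeted cells, and the lox71/lox66 pair flanking BSD should allow Cre-mediated removal of the marker afterwards.

The plasmid is meant to be co-transfected with a companion px330-PITCh-ACTB plasmid supplying the sgRNA. It is used to tag endogenous β-actin with a red fluorescent protein for visualising actin at native expression levels.
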