Features (pLannotate 1.2.2; 16 found; start..end, strand, type, name):
    137..236     +  misc_feature   bom (fragment): basis of mobility region from pBR322
    242..399     -  CDS            lacZα (fragment): LacZα fragment of β-galactosidase; lacZ fragment
   1401..1434    +  protein_bind   lox71: Left element (LE) mutant of loxP (Araki et al., 2010). Cre-mediated recombination occurs in the 8-bp core sequence (GCATACAT). Cre recombinase
   1443..1838    +  CDS            BSD: blasticidin S deaminase; Aspergillus terreus BSD; confers resistance to blasticidin
   1911..1944    +  protein_bind   lox66: Right element (RE) mutant of loxP (Araki et al., 2010). Cre-mediated recombination occurs in the 8-bp core sequence (GCATACAT). Cre recombinase
   2019..2714    +  CDS            mScarlet: mScarlet is a basic (constitutively fluorescent) red fluorescent protein published in 2016, derived from synthetic construct. It has moderate acid sensitivity.
   2748..2921    +  CDS            ACTB (fragment): ACTB_BOVIN - Experimental evidence at protein level: Swiss-Prot protein existence level 1. Actin is a highly conserved protein that polymerizes to produce filaments that form cross-linked networks in the cytoplasm of cells. Actin exists in both monomeric (G-actin) and polymeric (F-actin) forms, both forms playing key functions, such as cell motility and contraction. In addition to their role in the cytoplasmic cytoskeleton, G- and F-actin also localize in the nucleus, and regulate gene transcription and motility and repair of damaged DNA. From Bos taurus (Bovine).
   3083..3217    +  CDS            ACT1_PSEMZ: Experimental evidence at protein level: Swiss-Prot protein existence level 1. Actins are highly conserved proteins that are involved in various types of cell motility and are ubiquitously expressed in all eukaryotic cells. Essential component of cell cytoskeleton; plays an important role in cytoplasmic streaming, cell shape determination, cell division, organelle movement and extension growth (By similarity). From Pseudotsuga menziesii (Douglas-fir) (Abies menziesii).
   3591..3607    -  protein_bind   lac operator: The lac repressor binds to the lac operator to inhibit transcription in E. coli. This inhibition can be relieved by adding lactose or isopropyl-β-D-thiogalactopyranoside (IPTG). lac repressor encoded by lacI
   3615..3645    -  promoter       lac promoter: promoter for the E. coli lac operon
   3660..3681    -  protein_bind   CAP binding site: CAP binding activates transcription in the presence of cAMP. E. coli catabolite activator protein
   3694..3786    -  CDS            lacI (fragment): lac repressor; lacI; The lac repressor binds to the lac operator to inhibit transcription in E. coli. This inhibition can be relieved by adding lactose or isopropyl-β-D-thiogalactopyranoside (IPTG).
   3969..4557    -  rep_origin     ori: high-copy-number ColE1/pMB1/pBR322/pUC origin of replication
   4728..5588    -  CDS            AmpR: β-lactamase; bla; confers resistance to ampicillin, carbenicillin, and related antibiotics
   5589..5693    -  promoter       AmpR promoter: bla
   5788..35      +  CDS            rop (fragment) (across the origin): Rop protein, which maintains plasmids at low copy number; rop
>Addgene plasmid #207753 | qTAG-N-Blast-mScarlet-ACTB | addgene full sequence | sequence record 416363 | Addgene NGS Result
TCGCGCGTTTCGGTGATGACGGTGAAAACCTCTGACACATGCAGCTCCCGGAGACGGTCACAGCTTGTCT
GTAAGCGGATGCCGGGAGCAGACAAGCCCGTCAGGGCGCGTCAGCGGGTGTTGGCGGGTGTCGGGGCTGG
CTTAACTATGCGGCATCAGAGCAGATTGTACTGAGAGTGCACCATATGCGGTGTGAAATACCGCACAGAT
GCGTAAGGAGAAAATACCGCATCAGGCGCCATTCGCCATTCAGGCTGCGCAACTGTTGGGAAGGGCGATC
GGTGCGGGCCTCTTCGCTATTACGCCAGCTGGCGAAAGGGGGATGTGCTGCAAGGCGATTAAGTTGGGTA
ACGCCAGGGTTTTCCCAGTCACGACGTTGTAAAACGACGGCCAGTGAATTCCCTATAAAACCCAGCGGCG
CGACGCGCCACCACCGCCGAGACCGCGTCCGCCCCGCGAGCACAGAGCCTCGCCTTTGCCGATCCGCCGC
CCGTCCACACCCGCCGCCAGGTAAGCCCGGCCAGCCGACCGGGGCAGGCGGCTCACGGCCCGGCCGCAGG
CGGCCGCGGCCCCTTCGCCCGTGCAGAGCCGCCGTCTGGGCCGCAGCGGGGGGCGCATGGGGGGGGAACC
GGACCGCCGTGGGGGGCGCGGGAGAAGCCCCTGGGCCTCCGGAGATGGGGGACACCCCACGCCAGTTCGG
AGGCGCGAGGCCGCGCTCGGGAGGCGCGCTCCGGGGGTGCCGCTCTCGGGGCGGGGGCAACCGGCGGGGT
CTTTGTCTGAGCCGGGCTCTTGCCAATGGGGATCGCAGGGTGGGCGCGGCGGAGCCCCCGCCAGGCCCGG
TGGGGGCTGGGGCGCCATTGCGCGTGCGCGCTGGTCCTTTGGGCGCTAACTGCGTGCGCGCTGGGAATTG
GCGCTAATTGCGCGTGCGCGCTGGGACTCAAGGCGCTAACTGCGCGTGCGTTCTGGGGCCCGGGGTGCCG
CGGCCTGGGCTGGGGCGAAGGCGGGCTCGGCCGGAAGGGGTGGGGTCGCCGCGGCTCCCGGGCGCTTGCG
CGCACTTCCTGCCCGAGCCGCTGGCCGCCCGAGGGTGTGGCCGCTGCGTGCGCGCGCGCCGACCCGGCGC
TGTTTGAACCGGGCGGAGGCGGGGCTGGCGCCCGGTTGGGAGGGGGTTGGGGCCTGGCTTCCTGCCGCGC
GCCGCGGGGACGCCTCCGACCAGTGTTTGCCTTTTATGGTAATAACGCGGCCGGCCCGGCTTCCTTTGTC
CCCAATCTGGGCGCGCGCCGGCGCCCCCTGGCGGCCTAAGGACTCGGCGCGCCGGAAGTGGCCAGGGCGG
GGGCGACCTCGGCTCACAGCGCGCCCGGCTATTCTCGCAACTGACAATGGGCAAGAGCAAGACCGGTAGC
TACCGTTCGTATAGCATACATTATACGAAGTTATCTGCTAGCATGGCCAAGCCTTTGTCTCAAGAAGAAT
CCACCCTCATTGAAAGAGCAACGGCTACAATCAACAGCATCCCCATCTCTGAAGACTACAGCGTCGCCAG
CGCAGCTCTCTCTAGCGACGGCCGCATCTTCACTGGTGTCAATGTATATCATTTTACTGGGGGACCTTGT
GCAGAACTCGTGGTGCTGGGCACTGCTGCTGCTGCGGCAGCTGGCAACCTGACTTGTATCGTCGCGATCG
GAAATGAGAACAGGGGCATCTTGAGCCCCTGCGGACGGTGCCGACAGGTGCTTCTCGATCTGCATCCTGG
GATCAAAGCCATAGTGAAGGACAGTGATGGACAGCCGACGGCAGTTGGGATTCGTGAATTGCTGCCCTCT
GGTTATGTGTGGGAGGGCGGATCCGGAGCTACTAACTTCAGCCTGCTGAAGCAGGCCGGAGACGTGGAGG
AGAACCCTGGACCTTCTAGAATAACTTCGTATAGCATACATTATACGAACGGTAGCACGCGTTACCCCTA
CGACGTGCCCGACTACGCCGGCTATCCGTATGATGTCCCGGACTATGCAGGAAGCGGAATGGTGAGCAAG
GGCGAGGCAGTGATCAAGGAGTTCATGCGGTTCAAGGTGCACATGGAGGGCTCCATGAACGGCCACGAGT
TCGAGATCGAGGGCGAGGGCGAGGGCCGCCCCTACGAGGGCACCCAGACCGCCAAGCTGAAGGTGACCAA
GGGTGGCCCCCTGCCCTTCTCCTGGGACATCCTGTCCCCTCAGTTCATGTACGGCTCCAGGGCCTTCACC
AAGCACCCCGCCGACATCCCCGACTACTATAAGCAGTCCTTCCCCGAGGGCTTCAAGTGGGAGCGCGTGA
TGAACTTCGAGGACGGCGGCGCCGTGACCGTGACCCAGGACACCTCCCTGGAGGACGGCACCCTGATCTA
CAAGGTGAAGCTCCGCGGCACCAACTTCCCTCCTGACGGCCCCGTAATGCAGAAGAAGACAATGGGCTGG
GAAGCGTCCACCGAGCGGTTGTACCCCGAGGACGGCGTGCTGAAGGGCGACATTAAGATGGCCCTGCGCC
TGAAGGACGGCGGCCGCTACCTGGCGGACTTCAAGACCACCTACAAGGCCAAGAAGCCCGTGCAGATGCC
CGGCGCCTACAACGTCGACCGCAAGTTGGACATCACCTCCCACAACGAGGACTACACCGTGGTGGAACAG
TACGAACGCTCCGAGGGCCGCCACTCCACCGGCGGCATGGACGAGCTGTACAAGCTCGAGGGAGGAAGCG
GAGGATCTGGCGGTACCGATGATGATATCGCAGCGCTCGTCGTCGACAACGGCTCCGGCATGTGCAAGGC
CGGCTTCGCGGGCGACGATGCCCCCCGGGCCGTCTTCCCCTCCATCGTGGGGCGCCCCAGGCACCAGGTA
GGGGAGCTGGCTGGGTGGGGCAGCCCCGGGAGCGGGCGGGAGGCAAGGGCGCTTTCTCTGCACAGGAGCC
TCCCGGTTTCCGGGGTGGGGGCTGCGCCCGTGCTCAGGGCTTCTTGTCCTTTCCTTCCCAGGGCGTGATG
GTGGGCATGGGTCAGAAGGATTCCTATGTGGGCGACGAGGCCCAGAGCAAGAGAGGCATCCTCACCCTGA
AGTACCCCATCGAGCACGGCATCGTCACCAACTGGGACGACATGGAGAAAATCTGGCACCACACCTTCTA
CAATGAGCTGCGTGTGGCTCCCGAGGAGCACCCCGTGCTGCTGACCGAGGCCCCCCTGAACCCCAAGGCC
AACCGCGAGAAGATGACCCAGGTGAGTGGCCCGCTACCTCTTCTGGTGGCCGCCTCCCTCCTTCCTGGCC
TCCCGGAGCTGCGCCCTTTCTCACTGGTTCTCTCTTCTGCCGTTTTCCGTAGGACTCTCTTCTCTGACCT
GAGTCTCCTTTGGAACTCTGCAGGTTCTATTTGCTTTTTCCCAGATGAGCTCTTTTTCTGGTGTTTGTCT
CTCTGACTAGGTGTCTAAGACAGTGTTGTGGGTGTAGGTACTAACACTGGCTCGTGTGACAAGGCCATGA
GGCTGGTGTAAAGCGGCCTTGGAGTGTGTATTAAGTAGGCGCACAGTAAAGCTTGGCGTAATCATGGTCA
TAGCTGTTTCCTGTGTGAAATTGTTATCCGCTCACAATTCCACACAACATACGAGCCGGAAGCATAAAGT
GTAAAGCCTGGGGTGCCTAATGAGTGAGCTAACTCACATTAATTGCGTTGCGCTCACTGCCCGCTTTCCA
GTCGGGAAACCTGTCGTGCCAGCTGCATTAATGAATCGGCCAACGCGCGGGGAGAGGCGGTTTGCGTATT
GGGCGCTCTTCCGCTTCCTCGCTCACTGACTCGCTGCGCTCGGTCGTTCGGCTGCGGCGAGCGGTATCAG
CTCACTCAAAGGCGGTAATACGGTTATCCACAGAATCAGGGGATAACGCAGGAAAGAACATGTGAGCAAA
AGGCCAGCAAAAGGCCAGGAACCGTAAAAAGGCCGCGTTGCTGGCGTTTTTCCATAGGCTCCGCCCCCCT
GACGAGCATCACAAAAATCGACGCTCAAGTCAGAGGTGGCGAAACCCGACAGGACTATAAAGATACCAGG
CGTTTCCCCCTGGAAGCTCCCTCGTGCGCTCTCCTGTTCCGACCCTGCCGCTTACCGGATACCTGTCCGC
CTTTCTCCCTTCGGGAAGCGTGGCGCTTTCTCATAGCTCACGCTGTAGGTATCTCAGTTCGGTGTAGGTC
GTTCGCTCCAAGCTGGGCTGTGTGCACGAACCCCCCGTTCAGCCCGACCGCTGCGCCTTATCCGGTAACT
ATCGTCTTGAGTCCAACCCGGTAAGACACGACTTATCGCCACTGGCAGCAGCCACTGGTAACAGGATTAG
CAGAGCGAGGTATGTAGGCGGTGCTACAGAGTTCTTGAAGTGGTGGCCTAACTACGGCTACACTAGAAGA
ACAGTATTTGGTATCTGCGCTCTGCTGAAGCCAGTTACCTTCGGAAAAAGAGTTGGTAGCTCTTGATCCG
GCAAACAAACCACCGCTGGTAGCGGTGGTTTTTTTGTTTGCAAGCAGCAGATTACGCGCAGAAAAAAAGG
ATCTCAAGAAGATCCTTTGATCTTTTCTACGGGGTCTGACGCTCAGTGGAACGAAAACTCACGTTAAGGG
ATTTTGGTCATGAGATTATCAAAAAGGATCTTCACCTAGATCCTTTTAAATTAAAAATGAAGTTTTAAAT
CAATCTAAAGTATATATGAGTAAACTTGGTCTGACAGTTACCAATGCTTAATCAGTGAGGCACCTATCTC
AGCGATCTGTCTATTTCGTTCATCCATAGTTGCCTGACTCCCCGTCGTGTAGATAACTACGATACGGGAG
GGCTTACCATCTGGCCCCAGTGCTGCAATGATACCGCGAGACCCACGCTCACCGGCTCCAGATTTATCAG
CAATAAACCAGCCAGCCGGAAGGGCCGAGCGCAGAAGTGGTCCTGCAACTTTATCCGCCTCCATCCAGTC
TATTAATTGTTGCCGGGAAGCTAGAGTAAGTAGTTCGCCAGTTAATAGTTTGCGCAACGTTGTTGCCATT
GCTACAGGCATCGTGGTGTCACGCTCGTCGTTTGGTATGGCTTCATTCAGCTCCGGTTCCCAACGATCAA
GGCGAGTTACATGATCCCCCATGTTGTGCAAAAAAGCGGTTAGCTCCTTCGGTCCTCCGATCGTTGTCAG
AAGTAAGTTGGCCGCAGTGTTATCACTCATGGTTATGGCAGCACTGCATAATTCTCTTACTGTCATGCCA
TCCGTAAGATGCTTTTCTGTGACTGGTGAGTACTCAACCAAGTCATTCTGAGAATAGTGTATGCGGCGAC
CGAGTTGCTCTTGCCCGGCGTCAATACGGGATAATACCGCGCCACATAGCAGAACTTTAAAAGTGCTCAT
CATTGGAAAACGTTCTTCGGGGCGAAAACTCTCAAGGATCTTACCGCTGTTGAGATCCAGTTCGATGTAA
CCCACTCGTGCACCCAACTGATCTTCAGCATCTTTTACTTTCACCAGCGTTTCTGGGTGAGCAAAAACAG
GAAGGCAAAATGCCGCAAAAAAGGGAATAAGGGCGACACGGAAATGTTGAATACTCATACTCTTCCTTTT
TCAATATTATTGAAGCATTTATCAGGGTTATTGTCTCATGAGCGGATACATATTTGAATGTATTTAGAAA
AATAAACAAATAGGGGTTCCGCGCACATTTCCCCGAAAAGTGCCACCTGACGTCTAAGAAACCATTATTA
TCATGACATTAACCTATAAAAATAGGCGTATCACGAGGCCCTTTCGTC
